Addgene plasmid #223761: pGEX4T1_GST-TEV-EGFP-ATG13_IDR_191-517aa_(M196A_S197A_R199A)
Purpose: Expression of recombinant protein for purification
Depositing lab: Sascha Martens. Depositing organization: University of Vienna. Publication: Reconstitution of BNIP3/NIX-mitophagy initiation reveals hierarchical flexibility of the autophagy machinery. Adriaenssens E, Schaar S, Cook ASI, Stuke JFM, Sawa-Makarska J, Nguyen TN, Ren X, Schuschnig M, Romanov J, Khuu G, Uoselis L, Lazarou M, Hummer G, Hurley JH, Martens S. Nat Cell Biol. 2025 Jul 25. doi: 10.1038/s41556-025-01712-y. PubMed 40715440.
Backbone
  Vector backbone: pGEX-4T1
  Vector type: Bacterial Expression
Growth in bacteria
  Bacterial resistance: Ampicillin, 100 μg/mL
  Growth temperature: 37°C
  Growth strain: DH5alpha
  Copy number: Unknown
Gene/Insert
  Gene/Insert name: ATG13 IDR
  Species: H. sapiens (human)
  Mutation: expresses aa 191-517, with M196A S197A R199A (part of WIPI binding site)
  Entrez Gene: ATG13 (a.k.a. KIAA0652, PARATARG8)
  Tag / fusion protein: GST-TEV-EGFP (N terminal on insert)
  Cloning method: Gibson Cloning
Terms and licenses: Academic/Nonprofit Terms; Industry Terms: Not Available to Industry
Depositor comments: Internal #: SMc2276 . Please visit https://doi.org/10.1101/2024.08.28.609967 for bioRxiv preprint.
How to cite: pGEX4T1_GST-TEV-EGFP-ATG13_IDR_191-517aa_(M196A_S197A_R199A) was a gift from Sascha Martens (Addgene plasmid # 223761 ; http://n2t.net/addgene:223761 ; RRID:Addgene_223761)
