[The description below was written by a language model from this plasmid's Addgene catalogue record and pLannotate feature annotations shown in this document.]
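Description:
pGEX4T1_GST-TEV-EGFP-ATG13_IDR_191-517aa_(M196A_S197A_R199A) is a bacterial expression plasmid of about 6.7 kb, built by Gibson cloning in the pGEX-4T1 backbone, for producing a recombinant fragment of human ATG13 for purification. It replicates in E. coli from a ColE1/pMB1-type origin and is selected with ampicillin through the β-lactamase (AmpR) gene. The backbone also carries its own lacI gene and promoter, along with residual lacZα, lac promoter/operator, rop and bom fragments typical of pGEX vectors that play no part in the payload.

Expression is driven by the tac promoter, a strong trp/lac hybrid, followed by a lac operator. The plasmid-encoded lac repressor keeps transcription off until it is relieved with IPTG. The open reading frame encodes, in order, Schistosoma japonicum glutathione S-transferase, a TEV protease recognition site, a green fluorescent protein (listed as EGFP in the catalogue entry and annotated as mEGFP in the feature table), and residues 191–517 of ATG13, the intrinsically disordered region. GST allows affinity capture on glutathione resin, and TEV cleavage would release the fluorescent EGFP-ATG13 IDR fusion from the GST tag.

The ATG13 fragment carries three alanine substitutions, M196A, S197A and R199A, which the record describes as lying within part of the WIPI binding site. This suggests the protein serves as a binding-deficient variant for comparison with the wild-type IDR. The associated publication concerns in vitro reconstitution of BNIP3/NIX mitophagy initiation, although the record does not specify the particular assays in which the protein was used.
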