Features (pLannotate 1.2.2; 19 found; start..end, strand, type, name):
      1..174     +  CDS            lacZα: LacZα fragment of β-galactosidase; lacZ fragment
    438..554     -  CDS            yciV (fragment): RNAAM_ECOLI - Also known as trpH From Escherichia coli (strain K12).
    630..658     +  promoter       tac promoter: strong E. coli promoter; hybrid between the trp and lac UV5 promoters
    666..682     +  protein_bind   lac operator: The lac repressor binds to the lac operator to inhibit transcription in E. coli. This inhibition can be relieved by adding lactose or isopropyl-β-D-thiogalactopyranoside (IPTG). lac repressor encoded by lacI
    711..1362    +  CDS            GST (fragment): glutathione S-transferase from Schistosoma japonicum
   1389..1408    +  CDS            TEV site (fragment): tobacco etch virus (TEV) protease recognition and cleavage site
   1416..2132    +  CDS            mEGFP: mEGFP is a basic (constitutively fluorescent) green fluorescent protein published in 2002, derived from Aequorea victoria. It has moderate acid sensitivity.
   2145..3125    +  CDS            ATG13 (fragment): ATG13_HUMAN - Also known as KIAA0652. Experimental evidence at protein level: Swiss-Prot protein existence level 1. Autophagy factor required for autophagosome formation and mitophagy. Target of the TOR kinase signaling pathway that regulates autophagy through the control of the phosphorylation status of ATG13 and ULK1, and the regulation of the ATG13-ULK1-RB1CC1 complex. Through its regulation of ULK1 activity, plays a role in the regulation of the kinase activity of mTORC1 and cell proliferation. From Homo sapiens (Human).
   3170..3209    +  CDS            rop (fragment): Rop protein, which maintains plasmids at low copy number; rop
   3311..3351    +  misc_feature   bom (fragment): basis of mobility region from pBR322
   3456..3560    +  promoter       AmpR promoter: bla
   3561..4421    +  CDS            AmpR: β-lactamase; bla; confers resistance to ampicillin, carbenicillin, and related antibiotics
   4592..5180    +  rep_origin     ori: high-copy-number ColE1/pMB1/pBR322/pUC origin of replication
   5366..5417    -  misc_feature   bom (fragment): basis of mobility region from pBR322
   5424..5501    +  promoter       lacI promoter: lacI
   5502..6584    +  CDS            lacI: lac repressor; lacI; The lac repressor binds to the lac operator to inhibit transcription in E. coli. This inhibition can be relieved by adding lactose or isopropyl-β-D-thiogalactopyranoside (IPTG).
   6597..6618    +  protein_bind   CAP binding site: CAP binding activates transcription in the presence of cAMP. E. coli catabolite activator protein
   6633..6663    +  promoter       lac promoter: promoter for the E. coli lac operon
   6671..6687    +  protein_bind   lac operator: The lac repressor binds to the lac operator to inhibit transcription in E. coli. This inhibition can be relieved by adding lactose or isopropyl-β-D-thiogalactopyranoside (IPTG). lac repressor encoded by lacI
>Addgene plasmid #223761 | pGEX4T1_GST-TEV-EGFP-ATG13_IDR_191-517aa_(M196A_S197A_R199A) | addgene full sequence | sequence record 448329 | Addgene NGS Result
ATGACCATGATTACGGATTCACTGGCCGTCGTTTTACAACGTCGTGACTGGGAAAACCCTGGCGTTACCC
AACTTAATCGCCTTGCAGCACATCCCCCTTTCGCCAGCTGGCGTAATAGCGAAGAGGCCCGCACCGATCG
CCCTTCCCAACAGTTGCGCAGCCTGAATGGCGAATGGCGCTTTGCCTGGTTTCCGGCACCAGAAGCGGTG
CCGGAAAGCTGGCTGGAGTGCGATCTTCCTGAGGCCGATACTGTCGTCGTCCCCTCAAACTGGCAGATGC
ACGGTTACGATGCGCCCATCTACACCAACGTGACCTATCCCATTACGGTCAATCCGCCGTTTGTTCCCAC
GGAGAATCCGACGGGTTGTTACTCGCTCACATTTAATGTTGATGAAAGCTGGCTACAGGAAGGCCAGACG
CGAATTATTTTTGATGGCGTTGGAATTAGCTTATCGACTGCACGGTGCACCAATGCTTCTGGCGTCAGGC
AGCCATCGGAAGCTGTGGTATGGCTGTGCAGGTCGTAAATCACTGCATAATTCGTGTCGCTCAAGGCGCA
CTCCCGTTCTGGATAATGTTTTTTGCGCCGACATCATAACGGTTCTGGCAAATATTCTGAAATGAGCTGT
TGACAATTAATCATCGGCTCGTATAATGTGTGGAATTGTGAGCGGATAACAATTTCACACAGGAAACAGT
ATTCATGGCATCCCCTATACTAGGTTATTGGAAAATTAAGGGCCTTGTGCAACCCACTCGACTTCTTTTG
GAATATCTTGAAGAAAAATATGAAGAGCATTTGTATGAGCGCGATGAAGGTGATAAATGGCGAAACAAAA
AGTTTGAATTGGGTTTGGAGTTTCCCAATCTTCCTTATTATATTGATGGTGATGTTAAATTAACACAGTC
TATGGCCATCATACGTTATATAGCTGACAAGCACAACATGTTGGGTGGTTGTCCAAAAGAGCGTGCAGAG
ATTTCAATGCTTGAAGGAGCGGTTTTGGATATTAGATACGGTGTTTCGAGAATTGCATATAGTAAAGACT
TTGAAACTCTCAAAGTTGATTTTCTTAGCAAGCTACCTGAAATGCTGAAAATGTTCGAAGATCGTTTATG
TCATAAAACATATTTAAATGGTGATCATGTAACCCATCCTGACTTCATGTTGTATGACGCTCTTGATGTT
GTTTTATACATGGACCCAATGTGCCTGGATGCGTTCCCAAAATTAGTTTGTTTTAAAAAACGTATTGAAG
CTATCCCACAAATTGATAAGTACTTGAAATCCAGCAAGTATATAGCATGGCCTTTGCAGGGCTGGCAAGC
CACGTTTGGTGGTGGCGACCATCCTCCAAAATCGGATGATTACGATATCCCAACGACCGAAAACCTGTAT
TTTCAGGGTGGTACCATGGTGAGCAAGGGCGAGGAGCTGTTCACCGGGGTGGTGCCCATCCTGGTCGAGC
TGGACGGCGACGTAAACGGCCACAAGTTCAGCGTGTCCGGCGAGGGCGAGGGCGATGCCACCTACGGCAA
GCTGACCCTGAAGTTCATCTGCACCACCGGCAAGCTGCCCGTGCCCTGGCCCACCCTCGTGACCACCCTG
ACCTACGGCGTGCAGTGCTTCAGCCGCTACCCCGACCACATGAAGCAGCACGACTTCTTCAAGTCCGCCA
TGCCCGAAGGCTACGTCCAGGAGCGCACCATCTTCTTCAAGGACGACGGCAACTACAAGACCCGCGCCGA
GGTGAAGTTCGAGGGCGACACCCTGGTGAACCGCATCGAGCTGAAGGGCATCGACTTCAAGGAGGACGGC
AACATCCTGGGGCACAAGCTGGAGTACAACTACAACAGCCACAACGTCTATATCATGGCCGACAAGCAGA
AGAACGGCATCAAGGTGAACTTCAAGATCCGCCACAACATCGAGGACGGCAGCGTGCAGCTCGCCGACCA
CTACCAGCAGAACACCCCCATCGGCGACGGCCCCGTGCTGCTGCCCGACAACCACTACCTGAGCACCCAG
TCCAAGCTGAGCAAAGACCCCAACGAGAAGCGCGATCACATGGTCCTGCTGGAGTTCGTGACCGCCGCCG
GGATCACTCTCGGCATGGACGAGCTGTACAAGGGTACCGGTGGTATCAATCTGGCCTTCGCGGCAACCGC
ACAGTTTGAGCGTACTCCCCCTATTATGGGAATCATTATCGACCACTTCGTGGATAGACCATACCCCAGT
AGCTCCCCTATGCATCCATGCAACTATCGTACAGCCGGTGAAGACACCGGCGTGATCTACCCCAGTGTCG
AGGATAGCCAGGAAGTGTGTACCACTTCCTTCTCTACCTCACCACCCTCACAGCTCTCTTCAAGTCGCCT
GAGTTATCAGCCTGCCGCTCTCGGAGTCGGTAGCGCAGACCTGGCCTACCCAGTGGTCTTCGCAGCAGGC
CTCAACGCAACCCACCCACATCAGCTGATGGTGCCAGGAAAGGAGGGTGGAGTCCCACTGGCTCCTAATC
AGCCAGTGCACGGTACTCAGGCTGACCAGGAAAGGCTGGCAACTTGCACACCATCCGATAGAACTCATTG
TGCTGCAACACCCAGCTCCTCTGAGGACACCGAAACTGTGAGCAACTCAAGTGAGGGTCGCGCCTCCCCA
CACGATGTCCTGGAAACCATCTTCGTGAGAAAAGTCGGCGCTTTTGTGAACAAGCCCATTAATCAGGTCA
CACTCACCTCTCTGGACATCCCTTTCGCTATGTTTGCACCAAAGAACCTCGAGCTGGAAGACACTGATCC
CATGGTGAATCCTCCAGACTCACCCGAGACAGAAAGTCCTCTCCAGGGCAGTCTGCACAGCGATGGAAGC
TCCGGTGGCTCTTCAGGCAACACACATGACGATTTCGTCATGATTGACTTCAAACCCGCTTTTTCCAAGG
ACGATATCCTCCCTATGGATCTGGGAACCTTCTACAGGGAGTTTCAGAATCCCCCTCAGCTCAGTAGCCT
GAGCATTGACATCGGTGCCCAGTCCATGGCTGAGGACCTCGATTCTCTGCCTGAAAAACTGGCTGTGCAC
GAGAAGAACGTCAGAGAATTCGACGCATTTGTGGAGACCCTGCAGTGACCCGGGTGACTCGAGCGGCCGC
ATCGTGACTGACTGACGATCTGCCTCGCGCGTTTCGGTGATGACGGTGAAAACCTCTGACACATGCAGCT
CCCGGAGACGGTCACAGCTTGTCTGTAAGCGGATGCCGGGAGCAGACAAGCCCGTCAGGGCGCGTCAGCG
GGTGTTGGCGGGTGTCGGGGCGCAGCCATGACCCAGTCACGTAGCGATAGCGGAGTGTATAATTCTTGAA
GACGAAAGGGCCTCGTGATACGCCTATTTTTATAGGTTAATGTCATGATAATAATGGTTTCTTAGACGTC
AGGTGGCACTTTTCGGGGAAATGTGCGCGGAACCCCTATTTGTTTATTTTTCTAAATACATTCAAATATG
TATCCGCTCATGAGACAATAACCCTGATAAATGCTTCAATAATATTGAAAAAGGAAGAGTATGAGTATTC
AACATTTCCGTGTCGCCCTTATTCCCTTTTTTGCGGCATTTTGCCTTCCTGTTTTTGCTCACCCAGAAAC
GCTGGTGAAAGTAAAAGATGCTGAAGATCAGTTGGGTGCACGAGTGGGTTACATCGAACTGGATCTCAAC
AGCGGTAAGATCCTTGAGAGTTTTCGCCCCGAAGAACGTTTTCCAATGATGAGCACTTTTAAAGTTCTGC
TATGTGGCGCGGTATTATCCCGTGTTGACGCCGGGCAAGAGCAACTCGGTCGCCGCATACACTATTCTCA
GAATGACTTGGTTGAGTACTCACCAGTCACAGAAAAGCATCTTACGGATGGCATGACAGTAAGAGAATTA
TGCAGTGCTGCCATAACCATGAGTGATAACACTGCGGCCAACTTACTTCTGACAACGATCGGAGGACCGA
AGGAGCTAACCGCTTTTTTGCACAACATGGGGGATCATGTAACTCGCCTTGATCGTTGGGAACCGGAGCT
GAATGAAGCCATACCAAACGACGAGCGTGACACCACGATGCCTGCAGCAATGGCAACAACGTTGCGCAAA
CTATTAACTGGCGAACTACTTACTCTAGCTTCCCGGCAACAATTAATAGACTGGATGGAGGCGGATAAAG
TTGCAGGACCACTTCTGCGCTCGGCCCTTCCGGCTGGCTGGTTTATTGCTGATAAATCTGGAGCCGGTGA
GCGTGGGTCTCGCGGTATCATTGCAGCACTGGGGCCAGATGGTAAGCCCTCCCGTATCGTAGTTATCTAC
ACGACGGGGAGTCAGGCAACTATGGATGAACGAAATAGACAGATCGCTGAGATAGGTGCCTCACTGATTA
AGCATTGGTAACTGTCAGACCAAGTTTACTCATATATACTTTAGATTGATTTAAAACTTCATTTTTAATT
TAAAAGGATCTAGGTGAAGATCCTTTTTGATAATCTCATGACCAAAATCCCTTAACGTGAGTTTTCGTTC
CACTGAGCGTCAGACCCCGTAGAAAAGATCAAAGGATCTTCTTGAGATCCTTTTTTTCTGCGCGTAATCT
GCTGCTTGCAAACAAAAAAACCACCGCTACCAGCGGTGGTTTGTTTGCCGGATCAAGAGCTACCAACTCT
TTTTCCGAAGGTAACTGGCTTCAGCAGAGCGCAGATACCAAATACTGTCCTTCTAGTGTAGCCGTAGTTA
GGCCACCACTTCAAGAACTCTGTAGCACCGCCTACATACCTCGCTCTGCTAATCCTGTTACCAGTGGCTG
CTGCCAGTGGCGATAAGTCGTGTCTTACCGGGTTGGACTCAAGACGATAGTTACCGGATAAGGCGCAGCG
GTCGGGCTGAACGGGGGGTTCGTGCACACAGCCCAGCTTGGAGCGAACGACCTACACCGAACTGAGATAC
CTACAGCGTGAGCTATGAGAAAGCGCCACGCTTCCCGAAGGGAGAAAGGCGGACAGGTATCCGGTAAGCG
GCAGGGTCGGAACAGGAGAGCGCACGAGGGAGCTTCCAGGGGGAAACGCCTGGTATCTTTATAGTCCTGT
CGGGTTTCGCCACCTCTGACTTGAGCGTCGATTTTTGTGATGCTCGTCAGGGGGGCGGAGCCTATGGAAA
AACGCCAGCAACGCGGCCTTTTTACGGTTCCTGGCCTTTTGCTGGCCTTTTGCTCACATGTTCTTTCCTG
CGTTATCCCCTGATTCTGTGGATAACCGTATTACCGCCTTTGAGTGAGCTGATACCGCTCGCCGCAGCCG
AACGACCGAGCGCAGCGAGTCAGTGAGCGAGGAAGCGGAAGAGCGCCTGATGCGGTATTTTCTCCTTACG
CATCTGTGCGGTATTTCACACCGCATAAATTCCGACACCATCGAATGGCGCAAAACCTTTCGCGGTATGG
CATGATAGCGCCCGGAAGAGAGTCAATTCAGGGTGGTGAATGTGAAACCAGTAACGTTATACGATGTCGC
AGAGTATGCCGGTGTCTCTTATCAGACCGTTTCCCGCGTGGTGAACCAGGCCAGCCACGTTTCTGCGAAA
ACGCGGGAAAAAGTGGAAGCGGCGATGGCGGAGCTGAATTACATTCCCAACCGCGTGGCACAACAACTGG
CGGGCAAACAGTCGTTGCTGATTGGCGTTGCCACCTCCAGTCTGGCCCTGCACGCGCCGTCGCAAATTGT
CGCGGCGATTAAATCTCGCGCCGATCAACTGGGTGCCAGCGTGGTGGTGTCGATGGTAGAACGAAGCGGC
GTCGAAGCCTGTAAAGCGGCGGTGCACAATCTTCTCGCGCAACGCGTCAGTGGGCTGATCATTAACTATC
CGCTGGATGACCAGGATGCCATTGCTGTGGAAGCTGCCTGCACTAATGTTCCGGCGTTATTTCTTGATGT
CTCTGACCAGACACCCATCAACAGTATTATTTTCTCCCATGAAGACGGTACGCGACTGGGCGTGGAGCAT
CTGGTCGCATTGGGTCACCAGCAAATCGCGCTGTTAGCGGGCCCATTAAGTTCTGTCTCGGCGCGTCTGC
GTCTGGCTGGCTGGCATAAATATCTCACTCGCAATCAAATTCAGCCGATAGCGGAACGGGAAGGCGACTG
GAGTGCCATGTCCGGTTTTCAACAAACCATGCAAATGCTGAATGAGGGCATCGTTCCCACTGCGATGCTG
GTTGCCAACGATCAGATGGCGCTGGGCGCAATGCGCGCCATTACCGAGTCCGGGCTGCGCGTTGGTGCGG
ATATCTCGGTAGTGGGATACGACGATACCGAAGACAGCTCATGTTATATCCCGCCGTTAACCACCATCAA
ACAGGATTTTCGCCTGCTGGGGCAAACCAGCGTGGACCGCTTGCTGCAACTCTCTCAGGGCCAGGCGGTG
AAGGGCAATCAGCTGTTGCCCGTCTCACTGGTGAAAAGAAAAACCACCCTGGCGCCCAATACGCAAACCG
CCTCTCCCCGCGCGTTGGCCGATTCATTAATGCAGCTGGCACGACAGGTTTCCCGACTGGAAAGCGGGCA
GTGAGCGCAACGCAATTAATGTAAGTTAGCTCACTCATTAGGCACCCCAGGCTTTACACTTTATGCTTCC
GGCTCGTATGTTGTGTGGAATTGTGAGCGGATAACAATTTCACACAGGAAACAGCT
